>Addgene plasmid #234184 | pAIP4_5H28 | addgene full sequence | sequence record 464149 | Addgene NGS Result
TCAAAGG
[49 nt withheld, positions 8-56]
T
[91 nt withheld, positions 58-148]
G
[124 nt withheld, positions 150-273]
CCCATTCGCCAATCCGGATATAGTTCCTCCTTTCAGCAAAAAACCCCTCAAGACCCGTTTAGAGGCCCCA
AGGGGTTATGCTAGTTATTGCTCAGCGGTGGCAGCAGCCAACTCAGCTTCCTTTCGGGCTTTGTTAGCAG
CCGGATCTCAGTGGTGGTGGTGGTGGTGCTCGAGTCATTACGAACCGGTCACGTCGATGACAGACTGTTC
ACGGGTTGCGCGCTCCAGGAGTTTCTTCAGCTCGATATCAATGGCGATTTTCGTATTGGTCGCTGTGTCG
TTCTCGTTCACCTTGCGAACTAACTCAATCGGCAGTTTACCTTTACGATCGCGTTTAAACGGATCCGCGC
CGTGCTCCAACAGCCAGCGGCACATGATAACGTCGCGCTTCTTCACGAATTCGTGCAGAACGGTATCGCC
GGTTTCCGGATCCATGCCGTTGATGTCCAACAATTCAGCATTACGCGGCGAGCTCAGAATGGACTCCAAA
TGGCCGAAGTCACGGTTGTTGAACGCGGTACGAAACTCTTGCGCCGTTTCCGCAACATAGGTGCTACGCT
TCACCTGCATCATCTGGGCAATGTTCAGGTTCTTGCACATCTCAATTGCCTGCAGATGGGAGTTGTTCAG
AACACAATCGTTAATGGTCGGCTGATCTAATAGGAACGCCACGATGTCACCACGAGACTGGTATGCCGCA
ATGTGCAGCGGAGTATTACCATTGCTGTCTCTTTCGTTCAAGTCCAAATGGATATTCAGAAAAGTGGTGT
TCGTGGTGCTAACCCAGTGATGCACAATTTCTTTGATGACCGCCATCGGAGCCACTTGTACAGCGTAGTG
CAGCATAAGGTGAAGGACCTGTTGAACATTTGGATCGTCCAGCGGTTGGAATTGCTTTTTCAGCAGATCT
TGCAGATTCGGAAAGCTACCCTGACGCAGCGCGTCTAGCAACTTAAGTTTTAACAGGGGTTTTGATCCAG
AGCCGCCAATCTGTTCACGGTGGGCTTCAATGATGTCGTTGTCTTCCATGTCCAGGTCTTCCGGCGCTTG
ATCTGCCTGGATGCGAATACCGTCATACAGGAAACGCAGGCTATCCATTTCCTTGCCCTGACGTTTGGCA
AACGCTTCCATCAGGCGACGCAGCGGCGTGGTCTTTTTGATCTTAAAGAAAATTTCAGAGCTGCCGTCAC
TAACTTTCAGGTTAATATGGGTTTCCGGTTTCACTTCCGGCTTGACTTCCGGCTTTGCTTCTTGGTTGAC
TTCCGAATCTTGCAGGCTACCGTGGTGATGGTGATGGTGATGATGGTGATGAATCTTCGCCATCATATGT
ATATCTCCTTCTTAAAGTTAAACAAAATTATTTCTAGAGGGGAATTGTTATCCGCTCACAATTCCCCTAT
AGTGAGTCGTATTAATTTCGCGGGATCGAGATCGATCTCGATCCTCTACGCCGGACGCATCGTGGCCGGC
ATCACCGGCGCCACAGGTGCGGTTGCTGGCGCCTATATCGCCGACATCACCGATGGGGAAGATCGGGCTC
GCCACTTCGGGCTCATGAGCGCTTGTTTCGGCGTGGGTATGGTGGCAGGCCCCGTGGCCGGGGGACTGTT
GGGCGCCATCTCCTTGCATGCACCATTCCTTGCGGCGGCGGTGCTCAACGGCCTCAACCTACTACTGGGC
TGCTTCCTAATGCAGGAGTCGCATAAGGGAGAGCGTCGAGATCCCGGACACCATCGAATGGCGCAAAACC
TTTCGCGGTATGGCATGATAGCGCCCGGAAGAGAGTCAATTCAGGGTGGTGAATGTGAAACCAGTAACGT
TATACGATGTCGCAGAGTATGCCGGTGTCTCTTATCAGACCGTTTCCCGCGTGGTGAACCAGGCCAGCCA
CGTTTCTGCGAAAACGCGGGAAAAAGTGGAAGCGGCGATGGCGGAGCTGAATTACATTCCCAACCGCGTG
GCACAACAACTGGCGGGCAAACAGTCGTTGCTGATTGGCGTTGCCACCTCCAGTCTGGCCCTGCACGCGC
CGTCGCAAATTGTCGCGGCGATTAAATCTCGCGCCGATCAACTGGGTGCCAGCGTGGTGGTGTCGATGGT
AGAACGAAGCGGCGTCGAAGCCTGTAAAGCGGCGGTGCACAATCTTCTCGCGCAACGCGTCAGTGGGCTG
ATCATTAACTATCCGCTGGATGACCAGGATGCCATTGCTGTGGAAGCTGCCTGCACTAATGTTCCGGCGT
TATTTCTTGATGTCTCTGACCAGACACCCATCAACAGTATTATTTTCTCCCATGAAGACGGTACGCGACT
GGGCGTGGAGCATCTGGTCGCATTGGGTCACCAGCAAATCGCGCTGTTAGCGGGCCCATTAAGTTCTGTC
TCGGCGCGTCTGCGTCTGGCTGGCTGGCATAAATATCTCACTCGCAATCAAATTCAGCCGATAGCGGAAC
GGGAAGGCGACTGGAGTGCCATGTCCGGTTTTCAACAAACCATGCAAATGCTGAATGAGGGCATCGTTCC
CACTGCGATGCTGGTTGCCAACGATCAGATGGCGCTGGGCGCAATGCGCGCCATTACCGAGTCCGGGCTG
CGCGTTGGTGCGGACATCTCGGTAGTGGGATACGACGATACCGAAGACAGCTCATGTTATATCCCGCCGT
TAACCACCATCAAACAGGATTTTCGCCTGCTGGGGCAAACCAGCGTGGACCGCTTGCTGCAACTCTCTCA
GGGCCAGGCGGTGAAGGGCAATCAGCTGTTGCCCGTCTCACTGGTGAAAAGAAAAACCACCCTGGCGCCC
AATACGCAAACCGCCTCTCCCCGCGCGTTGGCCGATTCATTAATGCAGCTGGCACGACAGGTTTCCCGAC
TGGAAAGCGGGCAGTGAGCGCAACGCAATTAATGTAAGTTAGCTCACTCATTAGGCACCGGGATCTCGAC
CGATGCCCTTGAGAGCCTTCAACCCAGTCAGCTCCTTCCGGTGGGCGCGGGGCATGACTATCGTCGCCGC
ACTTATGACTGTCTTCTTTATCATGCAACTCGTAGGACAGGTGCCGGCAGCGCTCTGGGTCATTTTCGGC
GAGGACCGCTTTCGCTGGAGCGCGACGATGATCGGCCTGTCGCTTGCGGTATTCGGAATCTTGCACGCCC
TCGCTCAAGCCTTCGTCACTGGTCCCGCCACCAAACGTTTCGGCGAGAAGCAGGCCATTATCGCCGGCAT
GGCGGCCCCACGGGTGCGCATGATCGTGCTCCTGTCGTTGAGGACCCGGCTAGGCTGGCGGGGTTGCCTT
ACTGGTTAGCAGAATGAATCACCGATACGCGAGCGAACGTGAAGCGACTGCTGCTGCAAAACGTCTGCGA
CCTGAGCAACAACATGAATGGTCTTCGGTTTCCGTGTTTCGTAAAGTCTGGAAACGCGGAAGTCAGCGCC
CTGCACCATTATGTTCCGGATCTGCATCGCAGGATGCTGCTGGCTACCCTGTGGAACACCTACATCTGTA
TTAACGAAGCGCTGGCATTGACCCTGAGTGATTTTTCTCTGGTCCCGCCGCATCCATACCGCCAGTTGTT
TACCCTCACAACGTTCCAGTAACCGGGCATGTTCATCATCAGTAACCCGTATCGTGAGCATCCTCTCTCG
TTTCATCGGTATCATTACCCCCATGAACAGAAATCCCCCTTACACGGAGGCATCAGTGACCAAACAGGAA
AAAACCGCCCTTAACATGGCCCGCTTTATCAGAAGCCAGACATTAACGCTTCTGGAGAAACTCAACGAGC
TGGACGCGGATGAACAGGCAGACATCTGTGAATCGCTTCACGACCACGCTGATGAGCTTTACCGCAGCTG
CCTCGCGCGTTTCGGTGATGACGGTGAAAACCTCTGACACATGCAGCTCCCGGAGACGGTCACAGCTTGT
CTGTAAGCGGATGCCGGGAGCAGACAAGCCCGTCAGGGCGCGTCAGCGGGTGTTGGCGGGTGTCGGGGCG
CAGCCATGACCCAGTCACGTAGCGATAGCGGAGTGTATACTGGCTTAACTATGCGGCATCAGAGCAGATT
GTACTGAGAGTGCACCATTGCGGTGTGAAATACCGCACAGATGCGTAAGGAGAAAATACCGCATCAGGCG
CTCTTCCGCTTCCTCGCTCACTGACTCGCTGCGCTCGGTCGTTCGGCTGCGGCGAGCGGTATCAGCTCAC
TCAAAGGCGGTAATACGGTTATCCACAGAATCAGGGGATAACGCAGGAAAGAACATGTGAGCAAAAGGCC
AGCAAAAGGCCAGGAACCGTAAAAAGGCCGCGTTGCTGGCGTTTTTCCATAGGCTCCGCCCCCCTGACGA
GCATCACAAAAATCGACGCTCAAGTCAGAGGTGGCGAAACCCGACAGGACTATAAAGATACCAGGCGTTT
CCCCCTGGAAGCTCCCTCGTGCGCTCTCCTGTTCCGACCCTGCCGCTTACCGGATACCTGTCCGCCTTTC
TCCCTTCGGGAAGCGTGGCGCTTTCTCATAGCTCACGCTGTAGGTATCTCAGTTCGGTGTAGGTCGTTCG
CTCCAAGCTGGGCTGTGTGCACGAACCCCCCGTTCAGCCCGACCGCTGCGCCTTATCCGGTAACTATCGT
CTTGAGTCCAACCCGGTAAGACACGACTTATCGCCACTGGCAGCAGCCACTGGTAACAGGATTAGCAGAG
CGAGGTATGTAGGCGGTGCTACAGAGTTCTTGAAGTGGTGGCCTAACTACGGCTACACTAGAAGGACAGT
ATTTGGTATCTGCGCTCTGCTGAAGCCAGTTACCTTCGGAAAAAGAGTTGGTAGCTCTTGATCCGGCAAA
CAAACCACCGCTGGTAGCGGTGGTTTTTTTGTTTGCAAGCAGCAGATTACGCGCAGAAAAAAAGGATCTC
AAGAAGATCCTTTGATCTTTTCTACGGGGTCTGACGCTCAGTGGAACGAAAACTCACGTTAAGGGATTTT
GGTCATGAACAATAAAACTGTCTGCTTACATAAACAGTAATACAAGGGGTGTTATGAGCCATATTCAACG
GGAAACGTCTTGCTCTAGGCCGCGATTAAATTCCAACATGGATGCTGATTTATATGGGTATAAATGGGCT
CGCGATAATGTCGGGCAATCAGGTGCGACAATCTATCGATTGTATGGGAAGCCCGATGCGCCAGAGTTGT
TTCTGAAACATGGCAAAGGTAGCGTTGCCAATGATGTTACAGATGAGATGGTCAGACTAAACTGGCTGAC
GGAATTTATGCCTCTTCCGACCATCAAGCATTTTATCCGTACTCCTGATGATGCATGGTTACTCACCACT
GCGATCCCCGGGAAAACAGCATTCCAGGTATTAGAAGAATATCCTGATTCAGGTGAAAATATTGTTGATG
CGCTGGCAGTGTTCCTGCGCCGGTTGCATTCGATTCCTGTTTGTAATTGTCCTTTTAACAGCGATCGCGT
ATTTCGTCTCGCTCAGGCGCAATCACGAATGAATAACGGTTTGGTTGATGCGAGTGATTTTGATGACGAG
CGTAATGGCTGGCCTGTTGAACAAGTCTGGAAAGAAATGCATAAACTTTTGCCATTCTCACCGGATTCAG
TCGTCACTCATGGTGATTTCTCACTTGATAACCTTATTTTTGACGAGGGGAAATTAATAGGTTGTATTGA
TGTTGGACGAGTCGGAATCGCAGACCGATACCAGGATCTTGCCATCCTATGGAACTGCCTCGGTGAGTTT
TCTCCTTCATTACAGAAACGGCTTTTTCAAAAATATGGTATTGATAATCCTGATATGAATAAATTGCAGT
TTCATTTGATGCTCGATGAGTTTTTCTAAGAATTAATTCATGAGCGGATACATATTTGAATGTATTTAGA
AAAATAAACAAATAGGGGTTCCGCGCACATTTCCCCGAAAAGTGCCACCTAAATTGTAAGCGTTAATATT
TTGTTAAAATTCGCGTTAAATTTTTGTTAAATCAGCTCATTTTTTAACCAATAGGCCGAAATCGGCAAAA
TCCCTTATAAATCAAAAGAATAGACCGAGATAGGGT
[37 nt withheld, positions 6330-6366]
AAAGAACGTGGACTCCAACG
Features (pLannotate 1.2.2; 21 found; start..end, strand, type, name):
    310..357     -  terminator     T7 terminator: transcription terminator for bacteriophage T7 RNA polymerase
    365..414     -  CDS            SET1 (fragment): solubility-enhancement tag derived from T7 phage gene 10B
    424..441     -  CDS            9xHis (fragment): 9xHis affinity tag
    460..1248    -  CDS            SWH1 (fragment): OSH1_YEAST - Also known as OSH1. Experimental evidence at protein level: Swiss-Prot protein existence level 1. Lipid-binding protein involved in maintenance of intracellular sterol distribution and homeostasis. Binds to phosphoinositides. May be involved in formation of PMN vesicles by altering the membrane lipid composition. From Saccharomyces cerevisiae (strain ATCC 204508 / S288c) (Baker's yeast).
   1252..1548    -  CDS            SMT3: SMT3_YEAST - Experimental evidence at protein level: Swiss-Prot protein existence level 1. Not known; suppressor of MIF2 mutations. From Saccharomyces cerevisiae (strain ATCC 204508 / S288c) (Baker's yeast).
   1556..1575    -  CDS            7xHis (fragment): 6xHis affinity tag
   1607..1629    -  RBS            RBS: efficient ribosome binding site from bacteriophage T7 gene 10 (Olins and Rangwala, 1989)
   1644..1668    -  protein_bind   lac operator: The lac repressor binds to the lac operator to inhibit transcription in E. coli. This inhibition can be relieved by adding lactose or isopropyl-β-D-thiogalactopyranoside (IPTG). lac repressor encoded by lacI
   1669..1687    -  promoter       T7 promoter: promoter for bacteriophage T7 RNA polymerase
   1713..1992    +  CDS            TcR (fragment): tetracycline efflux protein; tet; confers resistance to tetracycline
   2000..2077    +  promoter       lacI promoter: lacI
   2078..3160    +  CDS            lacI: lac repressor; lacI; The lac repressor binds to the lac operator to inhibit transcription in E. coli. This inhibition can be relieved by adding lactose or isopropyl-β-D-thiogalactopyranoside (IPTG).
   3173..3194    +  protein_bind   CAP binding site: CAP binding activates transcription in the presence of cAMP. E. coli catabolite activator protein
   3209..3500    +  CDS            TcR (fragment): tetracycline efflux protein; tet; confers resistance to tetracycline
   3572..3952    -  CDS            YPB1_ECOLX: Protein predicted: Swiss-Prot protein existence level 4. From Escherichia coli.
   3969..4160    +  CDS            rop: Rop protein, which maintains plasmids at low copy number; rop
   4262..4401    +  misc_feature   bom: basis of mobility region from pBR322
   4587..5175    -  rep_origin     ori: high-copy-number ColE1/pMB1/pBR322/pUC origin of replication
   5297..6112    +  CDS            KanR: aminoglycoside phosphotransferase; aph(3')-Ia; confers resistance to kanamycin in bacteria or G418 (Geneticin®) in eukaryotes
   6121..6178    -  promoter       AmpR promoter (fragment): bla
   6231..273     -  rep_origin     f1 ori (across the origin) (sequence partly withheld): f1 bacteriophage origin of replication; arrow indicates direction of (+) strand synthesis
