[The description below was written by a language model from this plasmid's Addgene catalogue record and pLannotate feature annotations shown in this document.]
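Description:
pAIP4_5H28 is a bacterial expression plasmid built on the pET29b backbone for producing a fragment of the Saccharomyces cerevisiae oxysterol-binding protein homolog 1 (Osh1, encoded by SWH1) in Escherichia coli. It is selected with kanamycin through an aph(3')-Ia resistance gene and replicates from a ColE1/pBR322-type origin. The rop gene and bom region typical of pET vectors are also annotated, although the catalogue lists the plasmid as high copy. An f1 origin is present as well, and the short tetracycline-resistance fragments in the feature table are non-functional pBR322 remnants flanking the lacI region.

The 789 bp insert, named 5H28, covers only part of the Osh1 coding sequence. It was made as synthetic DNA and installed by Golden Gate assembly, with the flanking BsaI sites destroyed in the process. Expression is driven by a T7 promoter with an adjacent lac operator, followed by the T7 gene 10 ribosome binding site and closed by a T7 terminator. The plasmid-borne lacI gene supplies repressor, so transcription depends on a host providing T7 RNA polymerase and is inducible with IPTG.

The backbone adds an N-terminal 10xHis tag fused to yeast Smt3 (SUMO), which allows metal-affinity capture and gives a handle that SUMO-specific proteases can cleave. The feature table also annotates partial His-tag and SET1 solubility-tag matches downstream of the insert. The catalogue does not list any C-terminal tag, so the record does not show whether these are translated as part of the product. The associated work concerns high-throughput protein purification using protease-mediated elution, which fits the design of this construct.
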