Addgene plasmid #234184: pAIP4_5H28
Purpose: Heterologous protein expression of oxysterol-binding protein homolog 1 in Escherichia coli
Depositing lab: Christopher Bahl. Depositing organization: AI Proteins. Publication: Facile, high-throughput protein purification enabled by high-efficiency protease elution. Cárcamo Noriega EN, Truebridge IS, Teets FD 3rd, Bowman JW 3rd, Rodriguez N, Howard TA, Bahl CD. Protein Sci. 2026 Sep;35(9):e70746. doi: 10.1002/pro.70746. PubMed 42555168.
Backbone
  Vector backbone: pET29b
  Backbone size w/o insert (bp): 5679
  Vector type: Bacterial Expression
Growth in bacteria
  Bacterial resistance: Kanamycin, 50 μg/mL
  Growth temperature: 37°C
  Growth strain: DH10B
  Copy number: High Copy
Gene/Insert
  Gene/Insert name: 5H28 (alt names: OSH1_YEAST; Oxysterol-binding protein homolog 1)
  Species: S. cerevisiae (budding yeast)
  Insert size (bp): 789
  Entrez Gene: SWH1 (a.k.a. YAR042W, OSH1, YAR044W)
  Promoter: T7
  Tag / fusion protein: 10x HisTag-Smt3 (N terminal on backbone)
  Cloning method: Golden Gate
  Sequencing primers: 5′ T7-promoter; 3′ T7-Term
Resource information
  A portion of this plasmid was derived from a plasmid made by: Synthetic DNA
Terms and licenses: Academic/Nonprofit Terms; Industry Terms
Depositor comments: 5' cloning site: BsaI (destroyed), 3' cloning site: BsaI (destroyed)
How to cite: pAIP4_5H28 was a gift from Christopher Bahl (Addgene plasmid # 234184 ; http://n2t.net/addgene:234184 ; RRID:Addgene_234184)
